>Addgene plasmid #44378 | pUC-UAS1B8-TEF(203) | depositor full sequence | sequence record 60459 | pUC-UAS1B8-TEF(203) sequence 3753 bps
TCGCGCGTTTCGGTGATGACGGTGAAAACCTCTGACACATGCAGCTCCCGGAGACGGTCACAGCTTGTCT
GTAAGCGGATGCCGGGAGCAGACAAGCCCGTCAGGGCGCGTCAGCGGGTGTTGGCGGGTGTCGGGGCTGG
CTTAACTATGCGGCATCAGAGCAGATTGTACTGAGAGTGCACCATATGCGGTGTGAAATACCGCACAGAT
GCGTAAGGAGAAAATACCGCATCAGGCGCCATTCGCCATTCAGGCTGCGCAACTGTTGGGAAGGGCGATC
GGTGCGGGCCTCTTCGCTATTACGCCAGCTGGCGAAAGGGGGATGTGCTGCAAGGCGATTAAGTTGGGTA
ACGCCAGGGTTTTCCCAGTCACGACGTTGTAAAACGACGGCCAGTTTCGAAGGTACCCGAATTCCTGAGG
TGTCTCACAAGTGCCGTGCAGTCCCGCCCCCACTTGCTTCTCTTTGTGTGTAGTGTACGTACATTATCGA
GACCGTTGTTCCCGCCCACCTCGATCCGGTCTAGACTGAGGTGTCTCACAAGTGCCGTGCAGTCCCGCCC
CCACTTGCTTCTCTTTGTGTGTAGTGTACGTACATTATCGAGACCGTTGTTCCCGCCCACCTCGATCCGG
GGATCCCTGAGGTGTCTCACAAGTGCCGTGCAGTCCCGCCCCCACTTGCTTCTCTTTGTGTGTAGTGTAC
GTACATTATCGAGACCGTTGTTCCCGCCCACCTCGATCCGGGTCGACCTGAGGTGTCTCACAAGTGCCGT
GCAGTCCCGCCCCCACTTGCTTCTCTTTGTGTGTAGTGTACGTACATTATCGAGACCGTTGTTCCCGCCC
ACCTCGATCCGGGAGCTCCTGAGGTGTCTCACAAGTGCCGTGCAGTCCCGCCCCCACTTGCTTCTCTTTG
TGTGTAGTGTACGTACATTATCGAGACCGTTGTTCCCGCCCACCTCGATCCGGTCTAGACTGAGGTGTCT
CACAAGTGCCGTGCAGTCCCGCCCCCACTTGCTTCTCTTTGTGTGTAGTGTACGTACATTATCGAGACCG
TTGTTCCCGCCCACCTCGATCCGGGGATCCCTGAGGTGTCTCACAAGTGCCGTGCAGTCCCGCCCCCACT
TGCTTCTCTTTGTGTGTAGTGTACGTACATTATCGAGACCGTTGTTCCCGCCCACCTCGATCCGGGTCGA
CCTGAGGTGTCTCACAAGTGCCGTGCAGTCCCGCCCCCACTTGCTTCTCTTTGTGTGTAGTGTACGTACA
TTATCGAGACCGTTGTTCCCGCCCACCTCGATCCGGGCATGCCTGCAGAAGCTTTTTCTTTGTCTGGCCA
TCCGGGTAACCCATGCCGGACGCAAAATAGACTACTGAAAATTTTTTTGCTTTGTGGTTGGGACTTTAGC
CAAGGGTATAAAAGACCACCGTCCCCGAATTACCTTTCCTCTTCTTTTCTCTCTCTCCTTGTCAACTCAC
ACCCGAAATCGTTAAGCATTTCCTTCTGAGTATAAGAATCATTCAAAGGCGCGCCATCATGGTCATAGCT
GTTTCCTGTGTGAAATTGTTATCCGCTCACAATTCCACACAACATACGAGCCGGAAGCATAAAGTGTAAA
GCCTGGGGTGCCTAATGAGTGAGCTAACTCACATTAATTGCGTTGCGCTCACTGCCCGCTTTCCAGTCGG
GAAACCTGTCGTGCCAGCTGCATTAATGAATCGGCCAACGCGCGGGGAGAGGCGGTTTGCGTATTGGGCG
CTCTTCCGCTTCCTCGCTCACTGACTCGCTGCGCTCGGTCGTTCGGCTGCGGCGAGCGGTATCAGCTCAC
TCAAAGGCGGTAATACGGTTATCCACAGAATCAGGGGATAACGCAGGAAAGAACATGTGAGCAAAAGGCC
AGCAAAAGGCCAGGAACCGTAAAAAGGCCGCGTTGCTGGCGTTTTTCCATAGGCTCCGCCCCCCTGACGA
GCATCACAAAAATCGACGCTCAAGTCAGAGGTGGCGAAACCCGACAGGACTATAAAGATACCAGGCGTTT
CCCCCTGGAAGCTCCCTCGTGCGCTCTCCTGTTCCGACCCTGCCGCTTACCGGATACCTGTCCGCCTTTC
TCCCTTCGGGAAGCGTGGCGCTTTCTCATAGCTCACGCTGTAGGTATCTCAGTTCGGTGTAGGTCGTTCG
CTCCAAGCTGGGCTGTGTGCACGAACCCCCCGTTCAGCCCGACCGCTGCGCCTTATCCGGTAACTATCGT
CTTGAGTCCAACCCGGTAAGACACGACTTATCGCCACTGGCAGCAGCCACTGGTAACAGGATTAGCAGAG
CGAGGTATGTAGGCGGTGCTACAGAGTTCTTGAAGTGGTGGCCTAACTACGGCTACACTAGAAGGACAGT
ATTTGGTATCTGCGCTCTGCTGAAGCCAGTTACCTTCGGAAAAAGAGTTGGTAGCTCTTGATCCGGCAAA
CAAACCACCGCTGGTAGCGGTGGTTTTTTTGTTTGCAAGCAGCAGATTACGCGCAGAAAAAAAGGATCTC
AAGAAGATCCTTTGATCTTTTCTACGGGGTCTGACGCTCAGTGGAACGAAAACTCACGTTAAGGGATTTT
GGTCATGAGATTATCAAAAAGGATCTTCACCTAGATCCTTTTAAATTAAAAATGAAGTTTTAAATCAATC
TAAAGTATATATGAGTAAACTTGGTCTGACAGTTACCAATGCTTAATCAGTGAGGCACCTATCTCAGCGA
TCTGTCTATTTCGTTCATCCATAGTTGCCTGACTCCCCGTCGTGTAGATAACTACGATACGGGAGGGCTT
ACCATCTGGCCCCAGTGCTGCAATGATACCGCGAGACCCACGCTCACCGGCTCCAGATTTATCAGCAATA
AACCAGCCAGCCGGAAGGGCCGAGCGCAGAAGTGGTCCTGCAACTTTATCCGCCTCCATCCAGTCTATTA
ATTGTTGCCGGGAAGCTAGAGTAAGTAGTTCGCCAGTTAATAGTTTGCGCAACGTTGTTGCCATTGCTAC
AGGCATCGTGGTGTCACGCTCGTCGTTTGGTATGGCTTCATTCAGCTCCGGTTCCCAACGATCAAGGCGA
GTTACATGATCCCCCATGTTGTGCAAAAAAGCGGTTAGCTCCTTCGGTCCTCCGATCGTTGTCAGAAGTA
AGTTGGCCGCAGTGTTATCACTCATGGTTATGGCAGCACTGCATAATTCTCTTACTGTCATGCCATCCGT
AAGATGCTTTTCTGTGACTGGTGAGTACTCAACCAAGTCATTCTGAGAATAGTGTATGCGGCGACCGAGT
TGCTCTTGCCCGGCGTCAATACGGGATAATACCGCGCCACATAGCAGAACTTTAAAAGTGCTCATCATTG
GAAAACGTTCTTCGGGGCGAAAACTCTCAAGGATCTTACCGCTGTTGAGATCCAGTTCGATGTAACCCAC
TCGTGCACCCAACTGATCTTCAGCATCTTTTACTTTCACCAGCGTTTCTGGGTGAGCAAAAACAGGAAGG
CAAAATGCCGCAAAAAAGGGAATAAGGGCGACACGGAAATGTTGAATACTCATACTCTTCCTTTTTCAAT
ATTATTGAAGCATTTATCAGGGTTATTGTCTCATGAGCGGATACATATTTGAATGTATTTAGAAAAATAA
ACAAATAGGGGTTCCGCGCACATTTCCCCGAAAAGTGCCACCTGACGTCTAAGAAACCATTATTATCATG
ACATTAACCTATAAAAATAGGCGTATCACGAGGCCCTTTCGTC
Features (pLannotate 1.2.2; 10 found; start..end, strand, type, name):
    137..236     +  misc_feature   bom (fragment): basis of mobility region from pBR322
    242..395     -  CDS            lacZα (fragment): LacZα fragment of β-galactosidase; lacZ fragment
   1556..1572    -  protein_bind   lac operator: The lac repressor binds to the lac operator to inhibit transcription in E. coli. This inhibition can be relieved by adding lactose or isopropyl-β-D-thiogalactopyranoside (IPTG). lac repressor encoded by lacI
   1580..1610    -  promoter       lac promoter: promoter for the E. coli lac operon
   1625..1646    -  protein_bind   CAP binding site: CAP binding activates transcription in the presence of cAMP. E. coli catabolite activator protein
   1659..1751    -  CDS            lacI (fragment): lac repressor; lacI; The lac repressor binds to the lac operator to inhibit transcription in E. coli. This inhibition can be relieved by adding lactose or isopropyl-β-D-thiogalactopyranoside (IPTG).
   1934..2522    -  rep_origin     ori: high-copy-number ColE1/pMB1/pBR322/pUC origin of replication
   2693..3553    -  CDS            AmpR: β-lactamase; bla; confers resistance to ampicillin, carbenicillin, and related antibiotics
   3554..3658    -  promoter       AmpR promoter: bla
   3753..35      +  CDS            rop (fragment) (across the origin): Rop protein, which maintains plasmids at low copy number; rop
