[The description below was written by a language model from this plasmid's Addgene catalogue record and pLannotate feature annotations shown in this document.]
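Description:
pUC-UAS1B8-TEF(203) is a small (about 3.75 kb) pUC19-based cloning plasmid that stores a synthetic hybrid promoter for the oleaginous yeast Yarrowia lipolytica. It is propagated in E. coli as a high-copy plasmid through the ColE1/pUC-type origin and is selected with ampicillin via the β-lactamase gene and its native bla promoter. The remaining annotated features are ordinary pUC19 remnants: the lac promoter, lac operator and CAP binding site, a fragment of lacZα, and short fragments of lacI, bom and rop. None of these has a designed role here beyond the backbone. No yeast origin, centromere, auxotrophic marker or integration element is annotated, so the plasmid appears to be a bacterial carrier for the promoter part rather than a vector maintained in Yarrowia.

The payload is the roughly 1.1 kb UAS1B8-TEF(203) promoter, cloned between BstBI and AscI sites that were both preserved, which allows the fragment to be excised and moved into other vectors. The automated feature table does not annotate the insert. It presumably occupies the unannotated gap between the lacZα fragment and the lac operator, interrupting the lacZα region at the polylinker, where the standard M13 forward and reverse primers can read across it. The name suggests eight tandem copies of the UAS1B upstream activating sequence fused to a TEF-derived core promoter element designated 203, although the record does not spell out this architecture. No reporter or coding sequence downstream of the promoter is recorded. The associated work concerns tuning gene expression in Y. lipolytica with hybrid promoters, so this construct serves as one member of a graded promoter set for synthetic biology and metabolic engineering in that host.
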