Addgene plasmid #44378: pUC-UAS1B8-TEF(203)
Depositing lab: Hal Alper. Depositing organization: University of Texas at Austin. Publication: Tuning gene expression in Yarrowia lipolytica by a hybrid promoter approach. Blazeck J, Liu L, Redden H, Alper H. Appl Environ Microbiol. 2011 Nov;77(22):7905-14. doi: 10.1128/AEM.05763-11. Epub 2011 Sep 16. PubMed 21926196.
Backbone
  Vector backbone: pUC19
  Backbone size w/o insert (bp): 2623
  Total vector size (bp): 3753
  Modifications to backbone: None
  Vector type: Bacterial Expression, Synthetic Biology
Growth in bacteria
  Bacterial resistance: Ampicillin, 100 μg/mL
  Growth temperature: 37°C
  Growth strain: DH10B
  Copy number: High Copy
Gene/Insert
  Gene/Insert name: UAS1B8-TEF(203) promoter
  Species: Yarrowia lipolytica
  Insert size (bp): 1130
  Mutation: N/A
  Promoter: UAS1B8-TEF(203)
  Cloning method: Restriction Enzyme; 5′ cloning site BstBI (not destroyed); 3′ cloning site AscI (not destroyed)
  Sequencing primers: 5′ m13_forward20_primer; 3′ m13_reverse_primer
Terms and licenses: Academic/Nonprofit Terms; Industry Terms: Not Available to Industry
How to cite: pUC-UAS1B8-TEF(203) was a gift from Hal Alper (Addgene plasmid # 44378 ; http://n2t.net/addgene:44378 ; RRID:Addgene_44378)
