>Addgene plasmid #44378 | pUC-UAS1B8-TEF(203) | addgene partial sequence | sequence record 62640 | M13_pUC_rev
GATTCTTATACTCAGAAGGAAATGCTTAACGATTTCGGGTGTGAGTTGACAAGGAGAGAGAGAAAAGAAG
AGGAAAGGTAATTCGGGGACGGTGGTCTTTTATACCCTTGGCTAAAGTCCCAACCACAAAGCAAAAAAAT
TTTCAGTAGTCTATTTTGCGTCCGGCATGGGTTACCCGGATGGCCAGACAAAGAAAAAGCTTCTGCAGGC
ATGCCCGGATCGAGGTGGGCGGGAACAACGGTCTCGATAATGTACGTACACTACACACAAAGAGAAGCAA
GTGGGGGCGGGACTGCACGGCACTTGTGAGACACCTCAGGTCGACCCGGATCGAGGTGGGCGGGAACAAC
GGTCTCGATAATGTACGTACACTACACACAAAGAGAAGCAAGTGGGGGCGGGACTGCACGGCACTTGTGA
GACACCTCAGGGATCCCCGGATCGAGGTGGGCGGGAACAACGGTCTCGATAATGTACGTACACTACACAC
AAAGAGAAGCAAGTGGGGGCGGGACTGCACGGCACTTGTGAGACACCTCAGTCTAGACCGGATCGAGGTG
GGCGGGAACAACGGTCTCGATAATGTACGTACACTACACACAAAGAGAAGCAAGTGGGGGCGGGACTGCA
CGGCACTTGTGAGACACCTCAGGAGCTCCCGGATCGAGGTGGGCGGGAACAACGGTCTCGATAATGTACG
TACACTACACACAAAGAGAAGCAAGTGGGGGCGGGACTGCACGGCACTTGTGAGACACCTCAGGTCGACC
CGGATCGAGGTGGGCGGGAACAACG
